>Addgene plasmid #69168 | LD116 | depositor full sequence | sequence record 128691 | LD116 sequence 6571 bps
CTAAATTGTAAGCGTTAATATTTTGTTAAAATTCGCGTTAAATTTTTGTTAAATCAGCTCATTTTTTAAC
CAATAGGCCGAAATCGGCAAAATCCCTTATAAATCAAAAGAATAGACCGAGATAGGGT
[37 nt withheld, positions 129-165]
AAAGAACGTGGACTCCAACGTCAAAGG
[49 nt withheld, positions 193-241]
T
[91 nt withheld, positions 243-333]
G
[124 nt withheld, positions 335-458]
CCCATTCGCCATTCAGGCTGCGCAACTGTTGGGAAGGGCGATCGGTGCGGGCCTCTTCGCTATTACGCCA
GCTGGCGAAAGGGGGATGTGCTGCAAGGCGATTAAGTTGGGTAACGCCAGGGTTTTCCCAGTCACGACGT
TGTAAAACGACGGCCAGTGAGCGCGCGTAATACGACTCACTATAGGGCGAATTGGAGCTCCACCGCGGAC
ACTTGCTCGCTTTTACTTATTCTGTTTGTAGTTGACCTTTATTTAACGTTGATTTTTGTTATTAACCTGC
GCGAATCTGTATTAAGGGCGCATATTCCATGGGCAATTTCATTATAACAGAAAGGAAGAAAGCAAAGGAG
GAAAGAAGCAATCCACAAACAGATAGCATGGATGATTTGTTAATTCGTAGACTAACAGATCGAAACGACA
AGGAGGCCCATTTAAATGAGTTGTTTCAAGATAATAGTGGCGCCATTGGTGGCAACATTGTCAGCCATGA
CGATGCTTTATTGAATACACTGGCAATTCTACAAAAAGAACTGAAAAGTAAGGAGCAAGAAATACGAAGA
TTGAAAGAAGTTATTGCGTTGAAAAATAAGAATACGGAAAGGTTGAATGACGAATTGATTAGTGGAACCA
TTGAAAATAATGTTTTACAACAAAAACTCTCGGATCTGAAAAAAGAACATTCCCAGCTAGTTGCGAGATG
GCTAAAAAAGACAGAGAAAGAGACAGAAGCCATGAACAGCGAAATAGATGGAACGAAAGCTTCGTACGCT
GCAGGTCGACGGATCCCCGGGTTAATTAACAGTAAAGGAGAAGAACTTTTCACTGGAGTTGTCCCAATTC
TTGTTGAATTAGATGGTGATGTTAATGGGCACAAATTTTCTGTCAGTGGAGAGGGTGAAGGTGATGCAAC
ATACGGAAAACTTACCCTTAAATTTATTTGCACTACTGGAAAACTACCTGTTCCATGGCCAACACTTGTC
ACTACTTTCACTTATGGTGTTCAATGCTTTTCAAGATACCCAGATCATATGAAACGGCATGACTTTTTCA
AGAGTGCCATGCCCGAAGGTTATGTACAGGAAAGAACTATATTTTTCAAAGATGACGGGAACTACAAGAC
ACGTGCTGAAGTCAAGTTTGAAGGTGATACCCTTGTTAATAGAATCGAGTTAAAAGGTATTGATTTTAAA
GAAGATGGAAACATTCTTGGACACAAATTGGAATACAACTATAACTCACACAATGTATACATCATGGCAG
ACAAACAAAAGAATGGAATCAAAGTTAACTTCAAAATTAGACACAACATTGAAGATGGAAGCGTTCAACT
AGCAGACCATTATCAACAAAATACTCCAATTGGCGATGGCCCTGTCCTTTTACCAGACAACCATTACCTG
TCCACACAATCTGCCCTTTCGAAAGATCCCAACGAAAAGAGAGACCACATGGTCCTTCTTGAGTTTGTAA
CAGCTGCTGGGATTACACATGGCATGGATGAACTATACAAATAGGGCGCGCCACTTCTAAATAAGCGAAT
TTCTTATGATTTATGATTTTTATTATTAAATAAGTTATAAAAAAAATAAGTGTATACAAATTTTAAAGTG
ACTCTTAGGTTTTAAAACGAAAATTCTTATTCTTGAGTAACTCTTTCCTGTAGGTCAGGTTGCTTTCTCA
GGTATAGTATGAGGTCGCTCTTATTGACCACACCTCTACCGGCAGATCCGCTAGGGATAACAGGGTAATA
TAGATCTGAGAGTGCACCATACCACCTTTTCAATTCATCATTTTTTTTTTATTCTTTTTTTTGATTTCGG
TTTCCTTGAAATTTTTTTGATTCGGTAATCTCCGAACAGAAGGAAGAACGAAGGAAGGAGCACAGACTTA
GATTGGTATATATACGCATATGTAGTGTTGAAGAAACATGAAATTGCCCAGTATTCTTAACCCAACTGCA
CAGAACAAAAACCTGCAGGAAACGAAGATAAATCATGTCGAAAGCTACATATAAGGAACGTGCTGCTACT
CATCCTAGTCCTGTTGCTGCCAAGCTATTTAATATCATGCACGAAAAGCAAACAAACTTGTGTGCTTCAT
TGGATGTTCGTACCACCAAGGAATTACTGGAGTTAGTTGAAGCATTAGGTCCCAAAATTTGTTTACTAAA
AACACATGTGGATATCTTGACTGATTTTTCCATGGAGGGCACAGTTAAGCCGCTAAAGGCATTATCCGCC
AAGTACAATTTTTTACTCTTCGAAGACAGAAAATTTGCTGACATTGGTAATACAGTCAAATTGCAGTACT
CTGCGGGTGTATACAGAATAGCAGAATGGGCAGACATTACGAATGCACACGGTGTGGTGGGCCCAGGTAT
TGTTAGCGGTTTGAAGCAGGCGGCAGAAGAAGTAACAAAGGAACCTAGAGGCCTTTTGATGTTAGCAGAA
TTGTCATGCAAGGGCTCCCTATCTACTGGAGAATATACTAAGGGTACTGTTGACATTGCGAAGAGCGACA
AAGATTTTGTTATCGGCTTTATTGCTCAAAGAGACATGGGTGGAAGAGATGAAGGTTACGATTGGTTGAT
TATGACACCCGGTGTGGGTTTAGATGACAAGGGAGACGCATTGGGTCAACAGTATAGAACCGTGGATGAT
GTGGTCTCTACAGGATCTGACATTATTATTGTTGGAAGAGGACTATTTGCAAAGGGAAGGGATGCTAAGG
TAGAGGGTGAACGTTACAGAAAAGCAGGCTGGGAAGCATATTTGAGAAGATGCGGCCAGCAAAACTAAAA
AACTGTATTATAAGTAAATGCATGTATACTAAACTCACAAATTAGAGCTTCAATTTAATTATATCAGTTA
TTACCCTATGCGGTGTGAAATACCGCACAGATGCGTAAGGAGAAAATACCGCATCAGGAAATTGTAAACG
TTAATATTTTGTTAAAATTCGCGTTAAATTTTTGTTAAATCAGCTCATTTTTTAACCAATAGGCCGAAAT
CGGCAAAATCCCTTATAAATCAAAAGAATAGACCGAGATAGGGTTGAGATCGATGATATCAGATCCACTA
GTGGCCTATGCTGATGCATCAGTTGTCAAATCGTCACAAAATGCATACAAAAGAAAATAAAATCATTGTG
GTGCATATACATGGACAGAATATGAAACGCCAAAGTGTTTGCAATAAAGAGGTGAAAATATGTTAAACAT
GCTATAGAGAGTACACCTGCAAGTTAAGAAAATGCCATTCGTGTTTTTATCTACTATAATGTAATGTGAC
AGCTGTTTTAAACCTTTCTTAAGGTCGTTTGTGCGAGAACAGGCTTTTTTTTTGGAGAATGTATCTTGAG
AGAAACTCAATAGTAATAACTGGATGCATAAAGAAAATTTCATATGAATCACTACAAATCTTTGGCGTTA
GAATTCTATTGGGTAAATTGAACTTTGTAGCTTTTTGATGGTAAACTTGGCGGTTTTGCGCGACCCATGA
TCCTAAGAAACCCGCAGTTTCTATTAGGATTCACGATGGTCTTTATCTCACCTTCTATTATGTGTAAGTT
GAAATGCCCCTTGCTGTTCTTATAGCAGAAAGCTTTTTTTTTCATTTATAGGACTAGCATTTTGGCATTG
GAAGGGAAAAAATCATGCTTTCATTGAAAAATGAAAAGAAACATATCGTTATTTTGTGGGAACACTGAAG
TATAATTTTTTGTTTCGGAAATTTACCATTGCATAGTGGGTATTTTCATCGAAAGTTGGCTAAAGAATGC
ATGCGGCCTGTTCATTCTGGTTATGAGCATTTCAATTGGTTAGTATATTGGCGTGAGTGGAAAGAATAGT
GGATAAAAACTAAGAGACCCGTTCATTCTCCTGATACGATCCTCGAGGGGGGGCCCGGTACCCAGCTTTT
GTTCCCTTTAGTGAGGGTTAATTGCGCGCTTGGCGTAATCATGGTCATAGCTGTTTCCTGTGTGAAATTG
TTATCCGCTCACAATTCCACACAACATACGAGCCGGAAGCATAAAGTGTAAAGCCTGGGGTGCCTAATGA
GTGAGCTAACTCACATTAATTGCGTTGCGCTCACTGCCCGCTTTCCAGTCGGGAAACCTGTCGTGCCAGC
TGCATTAATGAATCGGCCAACGCGCGGGGAGAGGCGGTTTGCGTATTGGGCGCTCTTCCGCTTCCTCGCT
CACTGACTCGCTGCGCTCGGTCGTTCGGCTGCGGCGAGCGGTATCAGCTCACTCAAAGGCGGTAATACGG
TTATCCACAGAATCAGGGGATAACGCAGGAAAGAACATGTGAGCAAAAGGCCAGCAAAAGGCCAGGAACC
GTAAAAAGGCCGCGTTGCTGGCGTTTTTCCATAGGCTCCGCCCCCCTGACGAGCATCACAAAAATCGACG
CTCAAGTCAGAGGTGGCGAAACCCGACAGGACTATAAAGATACCAGGCGTTTCCCCCTGGAAGCTCCCTC
GTGCGCTCTCCTGTTCCGACCCTGCCGCTTACCGGATACCTGTCCGCCTTTCTCCCTTCGGGAAGCGTGG
CGCTTTCTCATAGCTCACGCTGTAGGTATCTCAGTTCGGTGTAGGTCGTTCGCTCCAAGCTGGGCTGTGT
GCACGAACCCCCCGTTCAGCCCGACCGCTGCGCCTTATCCGGTAACTATCGTCTTGAGTCCAACCCGGTA
AGACACGACTTATCGCCACTGGCAGCAGCCACTGGTAACAGGATTAGCAGAGCGAGGTATGTAGGCGGTG
CTACAGAGTTCTTGAAGTGGTGGCCTAACTACGGCTACACTAGAAGGACAGTATTTGGTATCTGCGCTCT
GCTGAAGCCAGTTACCTTCGGAAAAAGAGTTGGTAGCTCTTGATCCGGCAAACAAACCACCGCTGGTAGC
GGTGGTTTTTTTGTTTGCAAGCAGCAGATTACGCGCAGAAAAAAAGGATCTCAAGAAGATCCTTTGATCT
TTTCTACGGGGTCTGACGCTCAGTGGAACGAAAACTCACGTTAAGGGATTTTGGTCATGAGATTATCAAA
AAGGATCTTCACCTAGATCCTTTTAAATTAAAAATGAAGTTTTAAATCAATCTAAAGTATATATGAGTAA
ACTTGGTCTGACAGTTACCAATGCTTAATCAGTGAGGCACCTATCTCAGCGATCTGTCTATTTCGTTCAT
CCATAGTTGCCTGACTCCCCGTCGTGTAGATAACTACGATACGGGAGGGCTTACCATCTGGCCCCAGTGC
TGCAATGATACCGCGAGACCCACGCTCACCGGCTCCAGATTTATCAGCAATAAACCAGCCAGCCGGAAGG
GCCGAGCGCAGAAGTGGTCCTGCAACTTTATCCGCCTCCATCCAGTCTATTAATTGTTGCCGGGAAGCTA
GAGTAAGTAGTTCGCCAGTTAATAGTTTGCGCAACGTTGTTGCCATTGCTACAGGCATCGTGGTGTCACG
CTCGTCGTTTGGTATGGCTTCATTCAGCTCCGGTTCCCAACGATCAAGGCGAGTTACATGATCCCCCATG
TTGTGCAAAAAAGCGGTTAGCTCCTTCGGTCCTCCGATCGTTGTCAGAAGTAAGTTGGCCGCAGTGTTAT
CACTCATGGTTATGGCAGCACTGCATAATTCTCTTACTGTCATGCCATCCGTAAGATGCTTTTCTGTGAC
TGGTGAGTACTCAACCAAGTCATTCTGAGAATAGTGTATGCGGCGACCGAGTTGCTCTTGCCCGGCGTCA
ATACGGGATAATACCGCGCCACATAGCAGAACTTTAAAAGTGCTCATCATTGGAAAACGTTCTTCGGGGC
GAAAACTCTCAAGGATCTTACCGCTGTTGAGATCCAGTTCGATGTAACCCACTCGTGCACCCAACTGATC
TTCAGCATCTTTTACTTTCACCAGCGTTTCTGGGTGAGCAAAAACAGGAAGGCAAAATGCCGCAAAAAAG
GGAATAAGGGCGACACGGAAATGTTGAATACTCATACTCTTCCTTTTTCAATATTATTGAAGCATTTATC
AGGGTTATTGTCTCATGAGCGGATACATATTTGAATGTATTTAGAAAAATAAACAAATAGGGGTTCCGCG
CACATTTCCCCGAAAAGTGCCAC
Features (pLannotate 1.2.2; 19 found; start..end, strand, type, name):
     30..458     -  rep_origin     f1 ori (sequence partly withheld): f1 bacteriophage origin of replication; arrow indicates direction of (+) strand synthesis
    463..618     -  CDS            lacZα (fragment): LacZα fragment of β-galactosidase; lacZ fragment
    626..644     +  promoter       T7 promoter: promoter for bacteriophage T7 RNA polymerase
    767..1216    +  CDS            ATG16: ATG16_YEAST - Also known as APG15, APG16, CVT11, SAP18. Experimental evidence at protein level: Swiss-Prot protein existence level 1. Stabilizes the ATG5-ATG12 conjugate and mediates the formation of the 350 kDa complex, which is necessary for autophagy. The ATG5-ATG12/ATG16 complex is required for efficient promotion of ATG8- conjugation to phosphatidylethanolamine and ATG8 localization to the pre-autophagosomal structure (PAS). Recruits also ATG3 to the PAS. Involved in endoplasmic reticulum-specific autophagic process and is essential for the survival of cells subjected to severe ER stress.
   1259..1972    +  CDS            GFP: Aequoria victoria green fluorescent protein
   1993..2180    +  terminator     ADH1 terminator: S. cerevisiae ADH1; transcription terminator for the S. cerevisiae alcohol dehydrogenase 1 (ADH1) gene
   2237..2452    +  promoter       URA3 promoter: S. cerevisiae URA3
   2453..3256    +  CDS            URA3: orotidine-5'-phosphate decarboxylase, required for uracil biosynthesis; S. cerevisiae URA3; yeast auxotrophic marker, counterselectable with 5-fluoroorotic acid (5-FOA)
   3335..3386    +  misc_feature   bom (fragment): basis of mobility region from pBR322
   3387..3516    -  rep_origin     M13 ori (fragment): M13 bacteriophage origin of replication; arrow indicates direction of (+) strand synthesis
   4349..4370    +  misc_feature   MCS (fragment): pBluescript multiple cloning site
   4383..4401    -  promoter       T3 promoter: promoter for bacteriophage T3 RNA polymerase
   4446..4462    -  protein_bind   lac operator: The lac repressor binds to the lac operator to inhibit transcription in E. coli. This inhibition can be relieved by adding lactose or isopropyl-β-D-thiogalactopyranoside (IPTG). lac repressor encoded by lacI
   4470..4500    -  promoter       lac promoter: promoter for the E. coli lac operon
   4515..4536    -  protein_bind   CAP binding site: CAP binding activates transcription in the presence of cAMP. E. coli catabolite activator protein
   4549..4641    -  CDS            lacI (fragment): lac repressor; lacI; The lac repressor binds to the lac operator to inhibit transcription in E. coli. This inhibition can be relieved by adding lactose or isopropyl-β-D-thiogalactopyranoside (IPTG).
   4824..5412    -  rep_origin     ori: high-copy-number ColE1/pMB1/pBR322/pUC origin of replication
   5583..6443    -  CDS            AmpR: β-lactamase; bla; confers resistance to ampicillin, carbenicillin, and related antibiotics
   6444..6548    -  promoter       AmpR promoter: bla
