[The description below was written by a language model from this plasmid's Addgene catalogue record and pLannotate feature annotations shown in this document.]
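Description:
LD116 is a yeast integrating plasmid built on the Bluescript II SK+ backbone and designed to place a GFP tag at the C terminus of the Saccharomyces cerevisiae autophagy protein Atg16. It is maintained in E. coli as a high-copy plasmid through the ColE1/pUC-type origin and selected with ampicillin via the β-lactamase gene. The backbone also carries the f1 phage origin, the flanking T7 and T3 promoters, and remnants of the lacZα/lac promoter region. No yeast replication origin (2μ or CEN/ARS) is annotated, which fits its stated use as an integration construct rather than an episomal expression vector.

The roughly 3.1 kb insert, cloned between SacII and XhoI, contains the ATG16 coding sequence followed in the same orientation by a GFP (EGFP) coding sequence and the S. cerevisiae ADH1 terminator, so that the fusion transcript is terminated independently of the native 3′ region. No yeast promoter is annotated upstream of ATG16, and the record does not say what drives the fusion. Expression presumably depends on the chromosomal ATG16 promoter after homologous recombination at the locus, or on unannotated sequence in the short stretch upstream of the coding region. Downstream lies a URA3 cassette with its promoter, which provides uracil prototrophy for selecting integrants and is counterselectable with 5-FOA. The catalogue entry specifies the marker as Candida albicans URA3, whereas the automated annotation labels it as S. cerevisiae URA3, a discrepancy the record does not resolve. An unannotated region of about 800 bp follows the marker.

The plasmid belongs to a set of fluorescent tagging tools for yeast Atg proteins. It is used to visualise Atg16, a component of the Atg12–Atg5/Atg16 complex, for example at the pre-autophagosomal structure.
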