Addgene plasmid #69168: LD116
Purpose: Integration of GFP tag at Atg16 C terminus, use auxotrophic marker URA3(Candida albicans)
Depositing lab: Zhiping Xie. Depositing organization: Shanghai Jiao Tong University. Publication: A fluorescent tool set for yeast Atg proteins. Li D, Song JZ, Shan MH, Li SP, Liu W, Li H, Zhu J, Wang Y, Lin J, Xie Z. Autophagy. 2015;11(6):954-60. doi: 10.1080/15548627.2015.1040971. PubMed 25998947.
Backbone
  Vector backbone: Bluescript II SK+
  Vector type: Yeast Expression
Growth in bacteria
  Bacterial resistance: Ampicillin, 100 μg/mL
  Growth temperature: 37°C
  Growth strain: DH5alpha
  Copy number: High Copy
Gene/Insert
  Gene/Insert name: Atg16-GFP
  Species: S. cerevisiae (budding yeast)
  Insert size (bp): 3100
  Tag / fusion protein: EGFP (C terminal on insert)
  Cloning method: Restriction Enzyme; 5′ cloning site SacII (not destroyed); 3′ cloning site XhoI (not destroyed)
  Sequencing primers: 5′ T7; 3′ SP6
Terms and licenses: Academic/Nonprofit Terms; Industry Terms: Not Available to Industry
How to cite: LD116 was a gift from Zhiping Xie (Addgene plasmid # 69168 ; http://n2t.net/addgene:69168 ; RRID:Addgene_69168)
