>Addgene plasmid #69168 | LD116 | addgene partial sequence | sequence record 124625 | GFP-F 5'-GGTCCTTCTTGAGTTTGTAAC-3'
GGCATGGATGAACTATACAAATAGGGCGCGCCACTTCTAAATAAGCGAATTTCTTATGATTTATGATTTT
TATTATTAAATAAGTTATAAAAAAAATAAGTGTATACAAATTTTAAAGTGACTCTTAGGTTTTAAAACGA
AAATTCTTATTCTTGAGTAACTCTTTCCTGTAGGTCAGGTTGCTTTCTCAGGTATAGTATGAGGTCGCTC
TTATTGACCACACCTCTACCGGCAGATCCGCTAGGGATAACAGGGTAATATAGATCTGAGAGTGCACCAT
ACCACCTTTTCAATTCATCATTTTTTTTTTATTCTTTTTTTTGATTTCGGTTTCCTTGAAATTTTTTTGA
TTCGGTAATCTCCGAACAGAAGGAAGAACGAAGGAAGGAGCACAGACTTAGATTGGTATATATACGCATA
TGTAGTGTTGAAGAAACATGAAATTGCCCAGTATTCTTAACCCAACTGCACAGAACAAAAACCTGCAGGA
AACGAAGATAAATCATGTCGAAAGCTACATATAAGGAACGTGCTGCTACTCATCCTAGTCCTGTTGCTGC
CAAGCTATTTAATATCATGCACGAAAAGCAAACAAACTTGTGTGCTTCATTGGATGTTCGTACCACCAAG
GAATTACTGGAGTTAGTTGAAGCATTAGGTCCCAAAATTTGTTTACTAAAAACACATGTGGATATCTTGA
CTGATTTTTCCATGGAGGGCACAGTTAAGCCGCTAAAGGCATTATCCGCCAAGTACAATTTTTTACTCTT
CGAAGACAGAAAATTTGCTGACATTGGTAATACAGTCAAATTGCAGTACTCTGCGGGTGTATACAGAATA
GCAGAATGGGCAGACATTACGAATGCACACGGTGTGGTGGGCCCAGGTATTGTTAGCGGTTTGAAGCAGG
CGGCAGAAGAAGTAACAAAGGAACCTAGAGGCCTTTTGATGTTAGCAGAATTGTCATGCAAGGGCTCCCT
ATCTACTGGAGAATATACTAAGGGTACTGTTGACATTGCGAAGAGCGACAA
