>Addgene plasmid #69168 | LD116 | addgene partial sequence | sequence record 124626 | T7 5'-TAATACGACTCACTATAGGG-3'
CTTGCTCGCTTTTACTTATTCTGTTTGTAGTTGACCTTTATTTAACGTTGATTTTTGTTATTAACCTGCG
CGAATCTGTATTAAGGGCGCATATTCCATGGGCAATTTCATTATAACAGAAAGGAAGAAAGCAAAGGAGG
AAAGAAGCAATCCACAAACAGATAGCATGGATGATTTGTTAATTCGTAGACTAACAGATCGAAACGACAA
GGAGGCCCATTTAAATGAGTTGTTTCAAGATAATAGTGGCGCCATTGGTGGCAACATTGTCAGCCATGAC
GATGCTTTATTGAATACACTGGCAATTCTACAAAAAGAACTGAAAAGTAAGGAGCAAGAAATACGAAGAT
TGAAAGAAGTTATTGCGTTGAAAAATAAGAATACGGAAAGGTTGAATGACGAATTGATTAGTGGAACCAT
TGAAAATAATGTTTTACAACAAAAACTCTCGGATCTGAAAAAAGAACATTCCCAGCTAGTTGCGAGATGG
CTAAAAAAGACAGAGAAAGAGACAGAAGCCATGAACAGCGAAATAGATGGAACGAAAGCTTCGTACGCTG
CAGGTCGACGGATCCCCGGGTTAATTAACAGTAAAGGAGAAGAACTTTTCACTGGAGTTGTCCCAATTCT
TGTTGAATTAGATGGTGATGTTAATGGGCACAAATTTTCTGTCAGTGGAGAGGGTGAAGGTGATGCAACA
TACGGAAAACTTACCCTTAAATTTATTTGCACTACTGGAAAACTACCTGTTCCATGGCCAACACTTGTCA
CTACTTTCACTTATGGTGTTCAATGCTTTTCAAGATACCCAGATCATATGAAACGGCATGACTTTTTCAA
GAGTGCCATGCCCGAAGGTTATGTACAGGAAAGAACTATATTTTTCAAAGATGACGGGAACTACAAGACA
CGTGCTGAAGTCAAGTTTGAAGGTGATACCCTTGTTAATAGAATCGAGTTAAAAGGTATTGATTTTAAAG
AAGATGGAAACATTCTTGGACACAAATTGGAATACAACTATAACTC
