>Addgene plasmid #69168 | LD116 | addgene partial sequence | sequence record 124627 | pHybLex_rev 5'-GAGTCACTTTAAAATTTGTATACAC-3'
TTTTTATAACTTATTTAATAATAAAAATCATAAATCATAAGAAATTCGCTTATTTAGAAGTGGCGCGCCC
TATTTGTATAGTTCATCCATGCCATGTGTAATCCCAGCAGCTGTTACAAACTCAAGAAGGACCATGTGGT
CTCTCTTTTCGTTGGGATCTTTCGAAAGGGCAGATTGTGTGGACAGGTAATGGTTGTCTGGTAAAAGGAC
AGGGCCATCGCCAATTGGAGTATTTTGTTGATAATGGTCTGCTAGTTGAACGCTTCCATCTTCAATGTTG
TGTCTAATTTTGAAGTTAACTTTGATTCCATTCTTTTGTTTGTCTGCCATGATGTATACATTGTGTGAGT
TATAGTTGTATTCCAATTTGTGTCCAAGAATGTTTCCATCTTCTTTAAAATCAATACCTTTTAACTCGAT
TCTATTAACAAGGGTATCACCTTCAAACTTGACTTCAGCACGTGTCTTGTAGTTCCCGTCATCTTTGAAA
AATATAGTTCTTTCCTGTACATAACCTTCGGGCATGGCACTCTTGAAAAAGTCATGCCGTTTCATATGAT
CTGGGTATCTTGAAAAGCATTGAACACCATAAGTGAAAGTAGTGACAAGTGTTGGCCATGGAACAGGTAG
TTTTCCAGTAGTGCAAATAAATTTAAGGGTAAGTTTTCCGTATGTTGCATCACCTTCACCCTCTCCACTG
ACAGAAAATTTGTGCCCATTAACATCACCATCTAATTCAACAAGAATTGGGACAACTCCAGTGAAAAGTT
CTTCTCCTTTACTGTTAATTAACCC
